Addgene plasmid #101291: GFP-mROCK1-delta3
Purpose: Mammalian expression of Rock1-GFP for the study of localisation signaling.
Depositing lab: Alpha Yap. Depositing organization: University of Queensland. Publication: Feedback regulation through myosin II confers robustness on RhoA signalling at E-cadherin junctions. Priya R, Gomez GA, Budnar S, Verma S, Cox HL, Hamilton NA, Yap AS. Nat Cell Biol. 2015 Oct;17(10):1282-93. doi: 10.1038/ncb3239. Epub 2015 Sep 14. PubMed 26368311.
Backbone
  Vector backbone: pEGFP-C1
  Vector type: Mammalian Expression
Growth in bacteria
  Bacterial resistance: Kanamycin, 50 μg/mL
  Growth temperature: 37°C
  Growth strain: DH5alpha
  Copy number: High Copy
Gene/Insert
  Gene/Insert name: Rock1
  Species: M. musculus (mouse)
  Mutation: 1-1080 aa
  GenBank ID: NM_009071.2
  Entrez Gene: Rock1 (a.k.a. 1110055K06Rik, Rock-I)
  Promoter: CMV
  Cloning method: Restriction Enzyme; 5′ cloning site SacI (unknown if destroyed); 3′ cloning site KpnI (unknown if destroyed)
  Sequencing primers: 5′ EGFP-N
Terms and licenses: Academic/Nonprofit Terms; Industry Terms: Not Available to Industry
How to cite: GFP-mROCK1-delta3 was a gift from Alpha Yap (Addgene plasmid # 101291 ; http://n2t.net/addgene:101291 ; RRID:Addgene_101291)
