[The description below was written by a language model from this plasmid's Addgene catalogue record and pLannotate feature annotations shown in this document.]
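Description:
GFP-mROCK1-delta3 is a mammalian expression plasmid built on the pEGFP-C1 backbone, about 8 kb in the sequenced record, that produces a truncated mouse Rho-associated kinase 1 (Rock1) fused to EGFP. It is propagated in E. coli through a high-copy ColE1/pUC-type origin and selected with kanamycin. The single NeoR/KanR (Tn5 aminoglycoside phosphotransferase) gene sits behind tandem bacterial (bla-type) and SV40 early promoters and ends in an HSV TK polyadenylation signal, so the same marker gives kanamycin resistance in bacteria and can give G418 resistance in transfected mammalian cells. An f1 origin is also present. The short large T antigen, ble and bGH poly(A) fragments in the annotation appear to be partial matches within backbone sequence rather than functional elements.

The expression cassette uses the human CMV immediate-early enhancer and promoter to drive the EGFP coding sequence, followed by a short stretch of polylinker and then the Rock1 fragment, with the SV40 poly(A) signal downstream. Although the catalogue purpose reads "Rock1-GFP", this arrangement places the fluorescent protein at the N-terminus of the kinase, as expected for a C1-type vector. The insert was cloned between SacI and KpnI sites and is recorded as residues 1–1080, which agrees with the length of the annotated Rock1 coding fragment. The "delta3" name therefore denotes a form lacking the C-terminal portion of the full-length protein. The record does not describe the functional consequence of this deletion. The stated use is expression in mammalian cells to follow Rock1 localisation and signalling by fluorescence, and the associated publication concerns RhoA signalling and myosin II feedback at E-cadherin junctions.
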