Features (pLannotate 1.2.2; 16 found; start..end, strand, type, name):
      7..595     +  rep_origin     ori: high-copy-number ColE1/pMB1/pBR322/pUC origin of replication
    770..1073    +  enhancer       CMV enhancer: human cytomegalovirus immediate early enhancer
   1074..1277    +  promoter       CMV promoter: human cytomegalovirus (CMV) immediate early promoter
   1322..2038    +  CDS            EGFP: EGFP is a basic (constitutively fluorescent) green fluorescent protein published in 1996, derived from Aequorea victoria. It is reported to be a rapidly-maturing weak dimer with moderate acid sensitivity.
   2039..2062    +  misc_feature   MCS (fragment): multiple cloning site
   2063..5302    +  CDS            Rock1 (fragment): ROCK1_MOUSE - Experimental evidence at protein level: Swiss-Prot protein existence level 1. Protein kinase which is a key regulator of the actin cytoskeleton and cell polarity (PubMed:19036714, PubMed:19181962). Involved in regulation of smooth muscle contraction, actin cytoskeleton organization, stress fiber and focal adhesion formation, neurite retraction, cell adhesion and motility via phosphorylation of DAPK3, GFAP, LIMK1, LIMK2, MYL9/MLC2, TPPP, PFN1 and PPP1R12A (PubMed:19036714, PubMed:19181962). Phosphorylates FHOD1 and acts synergistically with it to promote SRC-dependent non-apoptoti
   5306..5331    +  misc_feature   MCS (fragment): multiple cloning site
   5343..5427    +  CDS            large T antigen (fragment): large T antigen from SV40 (simian virus 40)
   5450..5571    +  polyA_signal   SV40 poly(A) signal: SV40 polyadenylation signal
   5605..6033    -  rep_origin     f1 ori (sequence partly withheld): f1 bacteriophage origin of replication; arrow indicates direction of (+) strand synthesis
   6060..6164    +  promoter       AmpR promoter: bla
   6166..6523    +  promoter       SV40 promoter: SV40 enhancer and early promoter
   6558..7352    +  CDS            NeoR/KanR: aminoglycoside phosphotransferase from Tn5; aph(3')-II (or nptII); confers resistance to neomycin, kanamycin, and G418 (Geneticin®)
   7373..7525    +  CDS            ble (fragment): BLE_KLEPN - Experimental evidence at protein level: Swiss-Prot protein existence level 1. Binding protein with a strong affinity to the bleomycin family of antibiotics. Binds to CL990; an antimitotic-antibiotic compound. From Klebsiella pneumoniae.
   7584..7631    +  polyA_signal   HSV TK poly(A) signal: herpes simplex virus thymidine kinase polyadenylation signal (Cole and Stacy, 1985)
   7722..7738    -  polyA_signal   bGH poly(A) signal (fragment): bovine growth hormone polyadenylation signal
>Addgene plasmid #101291 | GFP-mROCK1-delta3 | addgene full sequence | sequence record 195036 | Addgene NGS Result
ATCTTCTTGAGATCCTTTTTTTCTGCGCGTAATCTGCTGCTTGCAAACAAAAAAACCACCGCTACCAGCG
GTGGTTTGTTTGCCGGATCAAGAGCTACCAACTCTTTTTCCGAAGGTAACTGGCTTCAGCAGAGCGCAGA
TACCAAATACTGTTCTTCTAGTGTAGCCGTAGTTAGGCCACCACTTCAAGAACTCTGTAGCACCGCCTAC
ATACCTCGCTCTGCTAATCCTGTTACCAGTGGCTGCTGCCAGTGGCGATAAGTCGTGTCTTACCGGGTTG
GACTCAAGACGATAGTTACCGGATAAGGCGCAGCGGTCGGGCTGAACGGGGGGTTCGTGCACACAGCCCA
GCTTGGAGCGAACGACCTACACCGAACTGAGATACCTACAGCGTGAGCTATGAGAAAGCGCCACGCTTCC
CGAAGGGAGAAAGGCGGACAGGTATCCGGTAAGCGGCAGGGTCGGAACAGGAGAGCGCACGAGGGAGCTT
CCAGGGGGAAACGCCTGGTATCTTTATAGTCCTGTCGGGTTTCGCCACCTCTGACTTGAGCGTCGATTTT
TGTGATGCTCGTCAGGGGGGCGGAGCCTATGGAAAAACGCCAGCAACGCGGCCTTTTTACGGTTCCTGGC
CTTTTGCTGGCCTTTTGCTCACATGTTCTTTCCTGCGTTATCCCCTGATTCTGTGGATAACCGTATTACC
GCCATGCATTAGTTATTAATAGTAATCAATTACGGGGTCATTAGTTCATAGCCCATATATGGAGTTCCGC
GTTACATAACTTACGGTAAATGGCCCGCCTGGCTGACCGCCCAACGACCCCCGCCCATTGACGTCAATAA
TGACGTATGTTCCCATAGTAACGCCAATAGGGACTTTCCATTGACGTCAATGGGTGGAGTATTTACGGTA
AACTGCCCACTTGGCAGTACATCAAGTGTATCATATGCCAAGTACGCCCCCTATTGACGTCAATGACGGT
AAATGGCCCGCCTGGCATTATGCCCAGTACATGACCTTATGGGACTTTCCTACTTGGCAGTACATCTACG
TATTAGTCATCGCTATTACCATGGTGATGCGGTTTTGGCAGTACATCAATGGGCGTGGATAGCGGTTTGA
CTCACGGGGATTTCCAAGTCTCCACCCCATTGACGTCAATGGGAGTTTGTTTTGGCACCAAAATCAACGG
GACTTTCCAAAATGTCGTAACAACTCCGCCCCATTGACGCAAATGGGCGGTAGGCGTGTACGGTGGGAGG
TCTATATAAGCAGAGCTGGTTTAGTGAACCGTCAGATCCGCTAGCGCTACCGGTCGCCACCATGGTGAGC
AAGGGCGAGGAGCTGTTCACCGGGGTGGTGCCCATCCTGGTCGAGCTGGACGGCGACGTAAACGGCCACA
AGTTCAGCGTGTCCGGCGAGGGCGAGGGCGATGCCACCTACGGCAAGCTGACCCTGAAGTTCATCTGCAC
CACCGGCAAGCTGCCCGTGCCCTGGCCCACCCTCGTGACCACCCTGACCTACGGCGTGCAGTGCTTCAGC
CGCTACCCCGACCACATGAAGCAGCACGACTTCTTCAAGTCCGCCATGCCCGAAGGCTACGTCCAGGAGC
GCACCATCTTCTTCAAGGACGACGGCAACTACAAGACCCGCGCCGAGGTGAAGTTCGAGGGCGACACCCT
GGTGAACCGCATCGAGCTGAAGGGCATCGACTTCAAGGAGGACGGCAACATCCTGGGGCACAAGCTGGAG
TACAACTACAACAGCCACAACGTCTATATCATGGCCGACAAGCAGAAGAACGGCATCAAGGTGAACTTCA
AGATCCGCCACAACATCGAGGACGGCAGCGTGCAGCTCGCCGACCACTACCAGCAGAACACCCCCATCGG
CGACGGCCCCGTGCTGCTGCCCGACAACCACTACCTGAGCACCCAGTCCGCCCTGAGCAAAGACCCCAAC
GAGAAGCGCGATCACATGGTCCTGCTGGAGTTCGTGACCGCCGCCGGGATCACTCTCGGCATGGACGAGC
TGTACAAGTCCGGACTCAGATCTCGAGCTCAAATGTCGACTGGGGACAGTTTTGAGACTCGGTTTGAAAA
AATCGACAACCTGCTGCGGGATCCCAAATCGGAAGTGAATTCAGATTGTTTGCTGGATGGATTGGATGCC
CTGGTTTATGATTTGGATTTTCCTGCCTTAAGAAAAAACAAAAATATTGACAACTTTCTAAGCAGATATA
AAGACACAATAAATAAAATTAGAGATTTACGGATGAAAGCAGAAGATTATGAAGTGGTAAAGGTAATCGG
CAGAGGTGCATTTGGAGAAGTTCAATTGGTGAGGCATAAATCCACTAGGAAGGTTTATGCTATGAAGCTG
CTCAGCAAATTTGAAATGATTAAGAGATCGGATTCTGCTTTTTTCTGGGAAGAAAGGGACATCATGGCGT
TTGCCAATAGTCCTTGGGTTGTTCAGCTTTTTTATGCATTCCAAGATGACCGGTATCTCTACATGGTGAT
GGAGTACATGCCTGGCGGAGACCTTGTCAACCTGATGAGCAACTATGACGTGCCTGAAAAATGGGCAAGA
TTCTATACTGCAGAAGTAGTTCTTGCATTGGATGCAATCCATTCCATGGGTTTTATTCATAGAGATGTAA
AGCCTGATAACATGCTGCTGGATAAGTCTGGACATTTGAAGTTAGCAGATTTTGGTACTTGTATGAAGAT
GAATAAGGAAGGTATGGTACGATGTGACACAGCAGTTGGAACACCTGATTATATCTCACCCGAAGTATTA
AAATCCCAAGGCGGTGATGGCTATTATGGACGAGAGTGTGACTGGTGGTCAGTTGGGGTATTTCTATATG
AAATGCTCGTAGGTGACACACCTTTCTATGCAGATTCTTTGGTTGGGACTTACAGTAAAATTATGAACCA
TAAAAATTCACTTACTTTCCCTGATGATAATGACATATCAAAAGAGGCAAAAAATCTCATTTGTGCCTTC
CTTACAGACAGAGAAGTGAGATTGGGCAGAAATGGTGTAGAGGAAATCAAACGTCATCTCTTCTTCAAAA
ATGATCAGTGGGCTTGGGAAACGCTCCGAGACACTGTAGCACCAGTTGTGCCTGATTTAAGTAGTGACAT
TGATACTAGTAATTTTGATGACTTAGAAGAAGATAAAGGAGATGAAGAAACATTTCCTATTCCAAAAGCT
TTTGTTGGCAATCAGCTACCTTTTGTAGGATTTACATATTATAGCAATCGTAGATACTTACCTTCAGCAA
ATGCCAGTGAGAACAGATCTAGCTCCAATGTGGATAAAAGCTTGCAGGAAAGTTTACAGAAAACAATCTA
CAAGCTTGAAGAGCAACTGCATAATGAAATGCAATTAAAAGATGAAATGGAGCAGAAATGCAGAACTTCA
AACTTAAAACTAGACAAGATAATGAAAGAATTGGATGAAGAGGGGAATCAAAGAAGAAATCTAGAATCTG
CAGTGTCTCAAATTGAGAAAGAAAAGATGTTGCTACAACATAGAATTAATGAGTACCAAAGAAAAGTGGA
ACAGGAAAATGAGAAGAGAAGAAATATAGAAAATGAAGTTTCTACACTAAAGGACCAGTTAGAAGACTTA
CGGAAAGCAAGTCAGACCTCACAGCTTGCTAATGAGAAGCTGACACAGTTACAGAAGCAGTTAGAAGAAG
CGAATGACTTACTTAGGACAGAATCAGACACAGCTGTAAGATTAAGGAAGAGTCACACAGAGATGAGCAA
GTCAATTAGTCAGCTAGAGTCCCTGAACAGAGAATTACAGGAAAGAAACAGAATTTTAGAGAATTCCAAG
TCACAAGCAGACAAGGATTACTACCAGCTGCAAGCTGTATTGGAAGCTGAGCGAAGAGACAGAGGGCATG
ATTCTGAGATGATTGGAGACCTTCAAGCACGAATTACATCTTTACAAGAAGAAGTGAAACATCTCAAACA
TAATCTTGAAAGAGTGGAAGGAGAAAGAAAAGAGGCTCAAGACATGCTTAATCATTCAGAAAAGGAAAAG
AATAATTTGGAGATAGATTTGAATTACAAGCTCAAGTCTATACAACAGCGGTTAGAACAAGAAGTAAATG
AACATAAAGTCACCAAAGCACGCCTAACTGACAAGCACCAATCTATCGAAGAGGCAAAGTCTGTTGCCAT
GTGTGAAATGGAAAAAAAGCTGAAGGAAGAGAGAGAAGCTCGAGAGAAGGCAGAAAATAGAGTTGTTGAG
ACTGAGAAACAATGTTCCATGCTAGATGTTGACCTGAAACAGTCTCAGCAGAAGCTAGAACATTTGACCG
AAAATAAAGAAAGGATGGAGGATGAAGTTAAGAATCTCGCCCTGCAGCTGGAACAGGAATCAAATAAACG
GCTCTTGTTACAGAATGAATTGAAGACTCAAGCATTTGAAGCAGACAATTTAAAAGGTTTAGAAAAACAG
ATGAAACAGGAAATAAATACTTTATTGGAAGCAAAGAGATTGTTAGAATTTGAGTTAGCTCAGCTTACAA
AGCAATATAGGGGAAATGAAGGGCAAATGCGGGAGTTACAAGATCAACTTGAAGCTGAGCAGTATTTCTC
TACACTTTATAAAACCCAAGTAAAGGAGCTTAAAGAAGAAATTGAAGAAAAAAACCGAGAAAATTTAAGG
AAAATACAGGAACTGCAAAGTGAAAAAGAAACTCTCTCTACTCAGTTGGATTTAGCAGAAACAAAAGCTG
AGTCTGAGCAGCTGGCGCGAGGGATTCTGGAAGAACAGTATTTTGAGTTGACTCAGGAAAGCAAGAAAGC
TGCTTCAAGAAATAGACAAGAGATTACAGATAAAGATCATACTGTTAGTCGGCTTGAAGAAACAAACAGT
GTGCTAACCAAAGATATTGAAATGCTAAGAAAAGAAAATGAAGAGCTAAATGAAAGAATGAGGACAGCAG
AAGAAGAATATAAATTGAAGAAGGAGGAAGAAATAAATAATCTTAAGGCTGCTTTTGAAAAGAATATCAG
TACCGAACGGACCCTTAAAACACAGGCTGTTAACAAGTTGGCAGAAATAATGAATCGCAAAGATTTTAAA
ATTGATCGAAAGAAAGCTAATACACAAGATTTAAGAAAAAAAGAAAAGGAAAATAGAAAGCTACAACTGG
AACTTAACCAAGAGAGAGAAAAATTTAACCAAATGGTGGTGAAACACCAGAAGGAGCTGAATGACATGCA
AGCGCAATTGGTAGAAGAATGTACACATAGAAATGAACTTCAAATGCAGTTGTAAGGTACCGCGGGCCCG
GGATCCACCGGATCTAGATAACTGATCATAATCAGCCATACCACATTTGTAGAGGTTTTACTTGCTTTAA
AAAACCTCCCACACCTCCCCCTGAACCTGAAACATAAAATGAATGCAATTGTTGTTGTTAACTTGTTTAT
TGCAGCTTATAATGGTTACAAATAAAGCAATAGCATCACAAATTTCACAAATAAAGCATTTTTTTCACTG
CATTCTAGTTGTGGTTTGTCCAAACTCATCAATGTATCTTAACGCGTAAATTGTAAGCGTTAATATTTTG
TTAAAATTCGCGTTAAATTTTTGTTAAATCAGCTCATTTTTTAACCAATAGGCCGAAATCGGCAAAATCC
CTTATAAATCAAAAGAATAGACCGAGATAGGGT
[37 nt withheld, positions 5704-5740]
AAAGAACGTGGACTCCAACGTCAAAGG
[49 nt withheld, positions 5768-5816]
T
[91 nt withheld, positions 5818-5908]
G
[124 nt withheld, positions 5910-6033]
CAGGTGGCACTTTTCGGGGAAATGTGCGCGGAACCCCTATTTGTTTATTTTTCTAAATACATTCAAATAT
GTATCCGCTCATGAGACAATAACCCTGATAAATGCTTCAATAATATTGAAAAAGGAAGAGTCCTGAGGCG
GAAAGAACCAGCTGTGGAATGTGTGTCAGTTAGGGTGTGGAAAGTCCCCAGGCTCCCCAGCAGGCAGAAG
TATGCAAAGCATGCATCTCAATTAGTCAGCAACCAGGTGTGGAAAGTCCCCAGGCTCCCCAGCAGGCAGA
AGTATGCAAAGCATGCATCTCAATTAGTCAGCAACCATAGTCCCGCCCCTAACTCCGCCCATCCCGCCCC
TAACTCCGCCCAGTTCCGCCCATTCTCCGCCCCATGGCTGACTAATTTTTTTTATTTATGCAGAGGCCGA
GGCCGCCTCGGCCTCTGAGCTATTCCAGAAGTAGTGAGGAGGCTTTTTTGGAGGCCTAGGCTTTTGCAAA
GATCGATCAAGAGACAGGATGAGGATCGTTTCGCATGATTGAACAAGATGGATTGCACGCAGGTTCTCCG
GCCGCTTGGGTGGAGAGGCTATTCGGCTATGACTGGGCACAACAGACAATCGGCTGCTCTGATGCCGCCG
TGTTCCGGCTGTCAGCGCAGGGGCGCCCGGTTCTTTTTGTCAAGACCGACCTGTCCGGTGCCCTGAATGA
ACTGCAAGACGAGGCAGCGCGGCTATCGTGGCTGGCCACGACGGGCGTTCCTTGCGCAGCTGTGCTCGAC
GTTGTCACTGAAGCGGGAAGGGACTGGCTGCTATTGGGCGAAGTGCCGGGGCAGGATCTCCTGTCATCTC
ACCTTGCTCCTGCCGAGAAAGTATCCATCATGGCTGATGCAATGCGGCGGCTGCATACGCTTGATCCGGC
TACCTGCCCATTCGACCACCAAGCGAAACATCGCATCGAGCGAGCACGTACTCGGATGGAAGCCGGTCTT
GTCGATCAGGATGATCTGGACGAAGAGCATCAGGGGCTCGCGCCAGCCGAACTGTTCGCCAGGCTCAAGG
CGAGCATGCCCGACGGCGAGGATCTCGTCGTGACCCATGGCGATGCCTGCTTGCCGAATATCATGGTGGA
AAATGGCCGCTTTTCTGGATTCATCGACTGTGGCCGGCTGGGTGTGGCGGACCGCTATCAGGACATAGCG
TTGGCTACCCGTGATATTGCTGAAGAGCTTGGCGGCGAATGGGCTGACCGCTTCCTCGTGCTTTACGGTA
TCGCCGCTCCCGATTCGCAGCGCATCGCCTTCTATCGCCTTCTTGACGAGTTCTTCTGAGCGGGACTCTG
GGGTTCGAAATGACCGACCAAGCGACGCCCAACCTGCCATCACGAGATTTCGATTCCACCGCCGCCTTCT
ATGAAAGGTTGGGCTTCGGAATCGTTTTCCGGGACGCCGGCTGGATGATCCTCCAGCGCGGGGATCTCAT
GCTGGAGTTCTTCGCCCACCCTAGGGGGAGGCTAACTGAAACACGGAAGGAGACAATACCGGAAGGAACC
CGCGCTATGACGGCAATAAAAAGACAGAATAAAACGCACGGTGTTGGGTCGTTTGTTCATAAACGCGGGG
TTCGGTCCCAGGGCTGGCACTCTGTCGATACCCCACCGAGACCCCATTGGGGCCAATACGCCCGCGTTTC
TTCCTTTTCCCCACCCCACCCCCCAAGTTCGGGTGAAGGCCCAGGGCTCGCAGCCAACGTCGGGGCGGCA
GGCCCTGCCATAGCCTCAGGTTACTCATATATACTTTAGATTGATTTAAAACTTCATTTTTAATTTAAAA
GGATCTAGGTGAAGATCCTTTTTGATAATCTCATGACCAAAATCCCTTAACGTGAGTTTTCGTTCCACTG
AGCGTCAGACCCCGTAGAAAAGATCAAAGG
